Addgene plasmid #156642: pD649-HAsp-SLAMF1-Fc(DAPA)-AviTag-6xHis
Purpose: Mammalian expression of cell-surface protein extracellular domain fused to Fc(DAPA)-Avi-6xHis. Protein is secreted from cells.
Depositing lab: Chris Garcia. Depositing organization: Stanford University. Publication: A Human IgSF Cell-Surface Interactome Reveals a Complex Network of Protein-Protein Interactions. Wojtowicz WM, Vielmetter J, Fernandes RA, Siepe DH, Eastman CL, Chisholm GB, Cox S, Klock H, Anderson PW, Rue SM, Miller JJ, Glaser SM, Bragstad ML, Vance J, Lam AW, Lesley SA, Zinn K, Garcia KC. Cell. 2020 Aug 20;182(4):1027-1043.e17. doi: 10.1016/j.cell.2020.07.025. PubMed 32822567.
Backbone
  Vector backbone: pD649
  Backbone size w/o insert (bp): 6106
  Vector type: Mammalian Expression
Growth in bacteria
  Bacterial resistance: Ampicillin, 100 μg/mL
  Growth temperature: 37°C
  Growth strain: DH5alpha
  Copy number: High Copy
Gene/Insert
  Gene/Insert name: SLAMF1 (alt name: SLAF1)
  Species: H. sapiens (human)
  Insert size (bp): 651
  Mutation: Fc region of human IgG contains D265A and P329A mutations (DAPA)
  Entrez Gene: SLAMF1 (a.k.a. CD150, CDw150, SLAM)
  Promoter: CMV/SP6
  Tag / fusion protein: Fc(DAPA)-AviTag-6xHis (C terminal on backbone)
  Cloning method: Restriction Enzyme; 5′ cloning site GCGGCCGC (not destroyed); 3′ cloning site GGCGCGCC (not destroyed)
  Sequencing primers: 5′ ATTTAGGTGACACTATAG; 3′ CACGTACCAGTTGAACTTCACC
Resource information
  A portion of this plasmid was derived from a plasmid made by: synthesis by ThermoFisher
Terms and licenses: Academic/Nonprofit Terms; Industry Terms: Not Available to Industry
Depositor comments: Some plasmids in this collection may have an IS4-like element ISVsa5 family transposase upstream of the CMV promoter.
How to cite: pD649-HAsp-SLAMF1-Fc(DAPA)-AviTag-6xHis was a gift from Chris Garcia (Addgene plasmid # 156642 ; http://n2t.net/addgene:156642 ; RRID:Addgene_156642)
