[The description below was written by a language model from this plasmid's Addgene catalogue record and pLannotate feature annotations shown in this document.]
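Description:
pD649-HAsp-SLAMF1-Fc(DAPA)-AviTag-6xHis is a mammalian expression plasmid built on the pD649 backbone for producing the extracellular domain of human SLAMF1 (also known as CD150 or SLAM) as a secreted Fc fusion protein. It is maintained in E. coli as a high-copy plasmid through a ColE1/pUC-type origin and selected with ampicillin via the β-lactamase gene. The sequenced record is 6,757 nt, consistent with the stated 6,106 bp backbone plus a 651 bp insert.

Expression is driven by the CMV immediate early enhancer and promoter, followed by a fragment of CMV intron A. An SP6 promoter lies just upstream of the coding region and could support in vitro transcription. The open reading frame begins with a secretion leader, named "HAsp" in the construct title; the annotation software matched it only partially, to an immunoglobulin heavy chain signal sequence. The SLAMF1 ectodomain follows, cloned between retained NotI and AscI sites. It is fused at its C terminus to a human IgG1 Fc region carrying the D265A and P329A (DAPA) substitutions, which are generally used to reduce Fc effector binding. An AviTag for site-specific biotinylation by BirA and a 6xHis tag for metal-affinity purification complete the fusion, although neither tag is separately annotated in the feature table. A bGH polyadenylation signal terminates the transcript.

A second cassette with SV40 and EM7 promoters, a puromycin N-acetyltransferase sequence and an SV40 poly(A) signal offers potential selection in mammalian cells. The small KanR, lacZα, ble and f1 ori matches are fragments and probably backbone remnants. The depositor notes that some plasmids in this collection may carry an IS4-like transposase upstream of the CMV promoter, though none is annotated here. The construct belongs to a set used to map interactions among human immunoglobulin superfamily cell-surface proteins.
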