Features (pLannotate 1.2.2; 20 found; start..end, strand, type, name):
    119..143     -  CDS            KanR (fragment): aminoglycoside phosphotransferase; aph(3')-Ia; confers resistance to kanamycin
    254..842     +  rep_origin     ori: high-copy-number ColE1/pMB1/pBR322/pUC origin of replication
   1067..1084    +  terminator     rrnB T2 terminator (fragment): transcription terminator T2 from the E. coli rrnB gene
   1109..1128    -  CDS            lacZα (fragment): LacZα fragment of β-galactosidase; lacZ fragment
   1584..1600    +  protein_bind   lac operator: The lac repressor binds to the lac operator to inhibit transcription in E. coli. This inhibition can be relieved by adding lactose or isopropyl-β-D-thiogalactopyranoside (IPTG). lac repressor encoded by lacI
   1843..2146    +  enhancer       CMV enhancer: human cytomegalovirus immediate early enhancer
   2147..2350    +  promoter       CMV promoter: human cytomegalovirus (CMV) immediate early promoter
   2486..2529    +  intron         CMV intron (fragment): modified intron A from human cytomegalovirus
   2581..2599    +  promoter       SP6 promoter: promoter for bacteriophage SP6 RNA polymerase
   2603..2640    +  CDS            IgH signal sequence (fragment): signal sequence from the mouse immunoglobulin heavy chain variable region
   3139..4092    +  CDS            IGHG1: IGHG1_HUMAN - Experimental evidence at protein level: Swiss-Prot protein existence level 1. Constant region of immunoglobulin heavy chains. Immunoglobulins, also known as antibodies, are membrane-bound or secreted glycoproteins produced by B lymphocytes. In the recognition phase of humoral immunity, the membrane-bound immunoglobulins serve as receptors which, upon binding of a specific antigen, trigger the clonal expansion and differentiation of B lymphocytes into immunoglobulins- secreting plasma cells. Secreted immunoglobulins mediate the effector phase of humoral immunity, which results in
   4307..4418    +  polyA_signal   bGH poly(A) signal: bovine growth hormone polyadenylation signal
   4419..4527    +  rep_origin     f1 ori (fragment): f1 bacteriophage origin of replication; arrow indicates direction of (+) strand synthesis
   4541..4870    +  promoter       SV40 promoter: SV40 enhancer and early promoter
   4918..4965    +  promoter       EM7 promoter: synthetic bacterial promoter&nbsp
   4984..5583    +  CDS            PuroR (fragment): puromycin N-acetyltransferase; pac from Streptomyces; confers resistance to puromycin
   5593..5718    +  CDS            ble (fragment): BLE_KLEPN - Experimental evidence at protein level: Swiss-Prot protein existence level 1. Binding protein with a strong affinity to the bleomycin family of antibiotics. Binds to CL990; an antimitotic-antibiotic compound. From Klebsiella pneumoniae.
   5713..5834    +  polyA_signal   SV40 poly(A) signal: SV40 polyadenylation signal
   5887..6747    -  CDS            AmpR: β-lactamase; bla; confers resistance to ampicillin, carbenicillin, and related antibiotics
   6750..89      -  promoter       AmpR promoter (fragment) (across the origin): bla
>Addgene plasmid #156642 | pD649-HAsp-SLAMF1-Fc(DAPA)-AviTag-6xHis | addgene full sequence | sequence record 444397 | Addgene NGS Result
TTTCAATATTATTGAAGCATTTATCAGGGTTATTGTCTCATGAGCGGATACATATTTGAATGTATTTAGA
AAAATAAACAAATAGGGGTCAGTGTTACAACCAATTAACCAATTCTGAACATTATCGCGAGCCCATTTAT
ACCTGAATATGGCTCATAACACCCCTTGCTCATGACCAAAATCCCTTAACGTGAGTTACGCGCGCGTCGT
TCCACTGAGCGTCAGACCCCGTAGAAAAGATCAAAGGATCTTCTTGAGATCCTTTTTTTCTGCGCGTAAT
CTGCTGCTTGCAAACAAAAAAACCACCGCTACCAGCGGTGGTTTGTTTGCCGGATCAAGAGCTACCAACT
CTTTTTCCGAAGGTAACTGGCTTCAGCAGAGCGCAGATACCAAATACTGTTCTTCTAGTGTAGCCGTAGT
TAGCCCACCACTTCAAGAACTCTGTAGCACCGCCTACATACCTCGCTCTGCTAATCCTGTTACCAGTGGC
TGCTGCCAGTGGCGATAAGTCGTGTCTTACCGGGTTGGACTCAAGACGATAGTTACCGGATAAGGCGCAG
CGGTCGGGCTGAACGGGGGGTTCGTGCACACAGCCCAGCTTGGAGCGAACGACCTACACCGAACTGAGAT
ACCTACAGCGTGAGCTATGAGAAAGCGCCACGCTTCCCGAAGGGAGAAAGGCGGACAGGTATCCGGTAAG
CGGCAGGGTCGGAACAGGAGAGCGCACGAGGGAGCTTCCAGGGGGAAACGCCTGGTATCTTTATAGTCCT
GTCGGGTTTCGCCACCTCTGACTTGAGCGTCGATTTTTGTGATGCTCGTCAGGGGGGCGGAGCCTATGGA
AAAACGCCAGCAACGCGGCCTTTTTACGGTTCCTGGCCTTTTGCTGGCCTTTTGCTCACATGTTCTTTCC
TGCGTTATCCCCTGATTCTGTGGATAACCGTATTACCGCCTTTGAGTGAGCTGATACCGCTCGCCGCAGC
CGAACGACCGAGCGCAGCGAGTCAGTGAGCGAGGAAGCGGAAGGCGAGAGTAGGGAACTGCCAGGCATCA
AACTAAGCAGAAGGCCCCTGACGGATGGCCTTTTTGCGTTTCTACAAACTCTTTCTGTGTTGTAAAACGA
CGGCCAGTCTTAAGCTCGGGCCCCCTGGGCGGTTCTGATAACGAGTAATCGTTAATCCGCAAATAACGTA
AAAACCCGCTTCGGCGGGTTTTTTTATGGGGGGAGTTTAGGGAAAGAGCATTTGTCAGAATATTTAAGGG
CGCCTGTCACTTTGCTTGATATATGAGAATTATTTAACCTTATAAATGAGAAAAAAGCAACGCACTTTAA
ATAAGATACGTTGCTTTTTCGATTGATGAACACCTATAATTAAACTATTCATCTATTATTTATGATTTTT
TGTATATACAATATTTCTAGTTTGTTAAAGAGAATTAAGAAAATAAATCTCGAAAATAATAAAGGGAAAA
TCAGTTTTTGATATCAAAATTATACATGTCAACGATAATACAAAATATAATACAAACTATAAGATGTTAT
CAGTATTTATTATCATTTAGAATAAATTTTGTGTCGCCCTTAATTGTGAGCGGATAACAATTACGAGCTT
CATGCACAGTGGCGTTGACTCAATATTGGCCATTAGCCATATTATTCATTGGTTATATAGCATAAATCAA
TATTGGCTATTGGCCATTGCATACGTTGTATCTATATCATAATATGTACATTTATATTGGCTCATGTCCA
ATATGACCGCCATGTTGGCATTGATTATTGACTAGTTATTAATAGTAATCAATTACGGGGTCATTAGTTC
ATAGCCCATATATGGAGTTCCGCGTTACATAACTTACGGTAAATGGCCCGCCTGGCTGACCGCCCAACGA
CCCCCGCCCATTGACGTCAATAATGACGTATGTTCCCATAGTAACGCCAATAGGGACTTTCCATTGACGT
CAATGGGTGGAGTATTTACGGTAAACTGCCCACTTGGCAGTACATCAAGTGTATCATATGCCAAGTACGC
CCCCTATTGACGTCAATGACGGTAAATGGCCCGCCTGGCATTATGCCCAGTACATGACCTTATGGGACTT
TCCTACTTGGCAGTACATCTACGTATTAGTCATCGCTATTACCATGGTGATGCGGTTTTGGCAGTACATC
AATGGGCGTGGATAGCGGTTTGACTCACGGGGATTTCCAAGTCTCCACCCCATTGACGTCAATGGGAGTT
TGTTTTGGCACCAAAATCAACGGGACTTTCCAAAATGTCGTAACAACTCCGCCCCATTGACGCAAATGGG
CGGTAGGCGTGTACGGTGGGAGGTCTATATAAGCAGAGCTCGTTTAGTGAACCGTCAGATCGCCTGGAGA
CGCCATCCACGCTGTTTTGACCTCCATAGAAGACACCGGGACCGATCCAGCCTCCGCGGCCGGGAACGGT
GCATTGGAACGCGGATTCCCCGTGCCAAGAGTGACGTAAGTACCGCCTATAGAGTCTATAGGCCCACCCC
CTTGGCTTCGTTAGAACGCGGCTACAATTAATACATAACCTTATGTATCATACACATACGATTTAGGTGA
CACTATAGAATAACATCCACTTTGCCTTTCTCTCCACAGGTGTCCACTCCCAGGTCCAACTGCACCTCGG
TTCTATCGAAAACGCGCCTGCTAGCGCCACCATGAAGACCATCATTGCCCTGAGCTACATCTTCTGCCTG
GTGTTCGCTGCGGCCGCCGCATCTTATGGAACAGGCGGCAGAATGATGAACTGCCCCAAGATCCTGAGAC
AGCTGGGCTCTAAAGTGCTGCTGCCCCTGACCTACGAGCGGATCAACAAGAGCATGAACAAGTCCATCCA
CATCGTGGTCACCATGGCCAAGAGCCTGGAAAACAGCGTGGAAAACAAGATCGTGTCTCTGGACCCTAGC
GAGGCCGGACCTCCTAGATATCTGGGCGACAGATACAAGTTCTACCTCGAGAATCTGACCCTGGGCATCA
GAGAGAGCCGGAAAGAGGACGAAGGCTGGTATCTGATGACCCTGGAAAAGAACGTGTCCGTGCAGCGGTT
CTGCCTGCAGCTGAGACTGTACGAACAGGTGTCCACACCTGAGATCAAGGTGCTGAACAAGACCCAAGAG
AACGGCACATGCACCCTGATCCTGGGCTGTACCGTGGAAAAAGGCGACCACGTGGCCTACTCTTGGAGCG
AGAAAGCCGGCACACATCCTCTGAACCCCGCCAATAGCAGCCATCTGCTGTCTCTGACACTGGGCCCTCA
GCACGCCGACAACATCTACATCTGCACCGTGTCTAACCCCATCAGCAACAACAGCCAGACATTCAGCCCT
TGGCCTGGCTGCAGAACCGATCCTAGCGAGACAAAGCCTGGCGCGCCGGGCGGCGACAAGACCCACACCT
GCCCCCCCTGCCCAGCTCCAGAACTGCTGGGAGGGCCTTCCGTGTTCCTGTTCCCCCCCAAGCCCAAGGA
CACCCTGATGATCAGCAGGACCCCCGAGGTGACCTGCGTGGTGGTGGCCGTGTCCCACGAGGACCCAGAG
GTGAAGTTCAACTGGTACGTGGACGGCGTGGAGGTGCACAACGCCAAGACCAAGCCCAGAGAGGAGCAGT
ACAACAGCACCTACAGGGTGGTGTCCGTGCTGACCGTGCTGCACCAGGACTGGCTGAACGGCAAAGAATA
CAAGTGCAAAGTCTCCAACAAGGCCCTGGCTGCCCCAATCGAAAAGACAATCAGCAAGGCCAAGGGCCAG
CCACGGGAGCCCCAGGTGTACACCCTGCCCCCCAGCCGGGAGGAGATGACCAAGAACCAGGTGTCCCTGA
CCTGTCTGGTGAAGGGCTTCTACCCCAGCGATATCGCCGTGGAGTGGGAGAGCAACGGCCAGCCCGAGAA
CAACTACAAGACCACCCCCCCAGTGCTGGACAGCGACGGCAGCTTCTTCCTGTACAGCAAGCTGACCGTG
GACAAGTCCAGGTGGCAGCAGGGCAACGTGTTCAGCTGCAGCGTGATGCACGAGGCCCTGCACAACCACT
ACACCCAGAAGTCCCTGAGCCTGAGCCCCGGCGGCAGCGGTCTTAATGATATTTTCGAGGCTCAGAAGAT
TGAGTGGCATGAACACCACCACCATCACCACTAAGGCCGGCCTGTAGTCACTGGCACAACGCGTTACCCG
GTAAGCCAATCGGGTATACACGGTCGTCATACTGCAGACAGGGTTCTTCTACTTTGCAAGATAGTCTTGA
GTAGTAAAATAAATAGATAGAGAAAATCAGCCTCGACTGTGCCTTCTAGTTGCCAGCCATCTGTTGTTTG
CCCCTCCCCCGTGCCTTCCTTGACCCTGGAAGGTGCCACTCCCACTGTCCTTTCCTAATAAAATGAGGAA
ATTGCATCACAACACTCAACCCTATCTCGGTCTATTCTTTTGATTTATAAGGGATTTTGCCGATTTCGGC
CTATTGGTTAAAAAATGAGCTGATTTAACAAAAATTTAACGCGAATTAATTCTGTGGAATGTGTGTCAGT
TAGGGTGTGGAAAGTCCCCAGGCTCCCCAGCAGGCAGAAGTATGCAAAGCATGCATCTCAATTAGTCAGC
AACCAGGTGTGGAAAGTCCCCAGGCTCCCCAGCAGGCAGAAGTATGCAAAGCATGCATCTCAATTAGTCA
GCAACCATAGTCCCGCCCCTAACTCCGCCCATCCCGCCCCTAACTCCGCCCAGTTCCGCCCATTCTCCGC
CCCATGGCTGACTAATTTTTTTTATTTATGCAGAGGCCGAGGCCGCCTCTGCCTCTGAGCTATTCCAGAA
GTAGTGAGGAGGCTTTTTTGGAGGCCTAGGCTTTTGCAAAAAGCTCCCGGGAGCTTGTATATCCATTTTC
GGATCTGATCAGCACGTGTTGACAATTAATCATCGGCATAGTATATCGGCATAGTATAATACGACAAGGT
GAGGAACTAAACCATGACCGAGTACAAGCCCACGGTGCGCCTCGCCACCCGCGACGACGTCCCCAGGGCC
GTACGCACCCTCGCCGCCGCGTTCGCCGACTACCCCGCCACGCGCCACACCGTCGATCCGGACCGCCACA
TCGAGCGGGTCACCGAGCTGCAAGAACTCTTCCTCACGCGCGTCGGGCTCGACATCGGCAAGGTGTGGGT
CGCGGACGACGGCGCCGCGGTGGCGGTCTGGACCACGCCGGAGAGCGTCGAAGCGGGGGCGGTGTTCGCC
GAGATCGGCCCGCGCATGGCCGAGTTGAGCGGTTCCCGGCTGGCCGCGCAGCAACAGATGGAAGGCCTCC
TGGCGCCGCACCGGCCCAAGGAGCCCGCGTGGTTCCTGGCCACCGTCGGCGTCTCGCCCGACCACCAGGG
CAAGGGTCTGGGCAGCGCCGTCGTGCTCCCCGGAGTGGAGGCGGCCGAGCGCGCCGGGGTGCCCGCCTTC
CTGGAGACATCCGCGCCCCGCAACCTCCCCTTCTACGAGCGGCTCGGCTTCACCGTCACCGCCGACGTCG
AGGTGCCCGAAGGACCGCGCACCTGGTGCATGACCCGCAAGCCCGGTGCCTGACACGTGCTACGAGATTT
CGATTCCACCGCCGCCTTCTATGAAAGGTTGGGCTTCGGAATCGTTTTCCGGGACGCCGGCTGGATGATC
CTCCAGCGCGGGGATCTCATGCTGGAGTTCTTCGCCCACCCCAACTTGTTTATTGCAGCTTATAATGGTT
ACAAATAAAGCAATAGCATCACAAATTTCACAAATAAAGCATTTTTTTCACTGCATTCTAGTTGTGGTTT
GTCCAAACTCATCAATGTATCTTATCATGTCTGTATACCGTCGACCTCTAGCTAGAGCTTGGCGTAATCA
TGGTCATTACCAATGCTTAATCAGTGAGGCACCTATCTCAGCGATCTGTCTATTTCGTTCATCCATAGTT
GCCTGACTCCCCGTCGTGTAGATAACTACGATACGGGAGGGCTTACCATCTGGCCCCAGCGCTGCGATGA
TACCGCGAGAACCACGCTCACCGGCTCCGGATTTATCAGCAATAAACCAGCCAGCCGGAAGGGCCGAGCG
CAGAAGTGGTCCTGCAACTTTATCCGCCTCCATCCAGTCTATTAATTGTTGCCGGGAAGCTAGAGTAAGT
AGTTCGCCAGTTAATAGTTTGCGCAACGTTGTTGCCATCGCTACAGGCATCGTGGTGTCACGCTCGTCGT
TTGGTATGGCTTCATTCAGCTCCGGTTCCCAACGATCAAGGCGAGTTACATGATCCCCCATGTTGTGCAA
AAAAGCGGTTAGCTCCTTCGGTCCTCCGATCGTTGTCAGAAGTAAGTTGGCCGCAGTGTTATCACTCATG
GTTATGGCAGCACTGCATAATTCTCTTACTGTCATGCCATCCGTAAGATGCTTTTCTGTGACTGGTGAGT
ACTCAACCAAGTCATTCTGAGAATAGTGTATGCGGCGACCGAGTTGCTCTTGCCCGGCGTCAATACGGGA
TAATACCGCGCCACATAGCAGAACTTTAAAAGTGCTCATCATTGGAAAACGTTCTTCGGGGCGAAAACTC
TCAAGGATCTTACCGCTGTTGAGATCCAGTTCGATGTAACCCACTCGTGCACCCAACTGATCTTCAGCAT
CTTTTACTTTCACCAGCGTTTCTGGGTGAGCAAAAACAGGAAGGCAAAATGCCGCAAAAAAGGGAATAAG
GGCGACACGGAAATGTTGAATACTCATATTCTTCCTT
