>Addgene plasmid #156642 | pD649-HAsp-SLAMF1-Fc(DAPA)-AviTag-6xHis | depositor partial sequence | sequence record 302394 | insert (extracellular domain)
GCATCTTATGGAACAGGCGGCAGAATGATGAACTGCCCCAAGATCCTGAGACAGCTGGGCTCTAAAGTGC
TGCTGCCCCTGACCTACGAGCGGATCAACAAGAGCATGAACAAGTCCATCCACATCGTGGTCACCATGGC
CAAGAGCCTGGAAAACAGCGTGGAAAACAAGATCGTGTCTCTGGACCCTAGCGAGGCCGGACCTCCTAGA
TATCTGGGCGACAGATACAAGTTCTACCTCGAGAATCTGACCCTGGGCATCAGAGAGAGCCGGAAAGAGG
ACGAAGGCTGGTATCTGATGACCCTGGAAAAGAACGTGTCCGTGCAGCGGTTCTGCCTGCAGCTGAGACT
GTACGAACAGGTGTCCACACCTGAGATCAAGGTGCTGAACAAGACCCAAGAGAACGGCACATGCACCCTG
ATCCTGGGCTGTACCGTGGAAAAAGGCGACCACGTGGCCTACTCTTGGAGCGAGAAAGCCGGCACACATC
CTCTGAACCCCGCCAATAGCAGCCATCTGCTGTCTCTGACACTGGGCCCTCAGCACGCCGACAACATCTA
CATCTGCACCGTGTCTAACCCCATCAGCAACAACAGCCAGACATTCAGCCCTTGGCCTGGCTGCAGAACC
GATCCTAGCGAGACAAAGCCT
